Addgene plasmid #46880: pMA3174
Purpose: (Empty Backbone) Lentiviral vector for the dual control of expression through Tet-On promoter and C-terminal destabilizing domain
Depositing lab: Mikhail Alexeyev & Troy Stevens. Depositing organization: University of South Alabama. Publication: Pseudomonas aeruginosa exotoxin Y is a promiscuous cyclase that increases endothelial tau phosphorylation and permeability. Ochoa CD, Alexeyev M, Pastukh V, Balczon R, Stevens T. J Biol Chem. 2012 Jul 20;287(30):25407-18. doi: 10.1074/jbc.M111.301440. Epub 2012 May 25. PubMed 22637478.
Backbone
  Vector backbone: pMA3211
  Backbone manufacturer: Homemade
  Backbone size (bp): 6990
  Vector type: Lentiviral
  Promoter: TRE-Tight
  Selectable markers: Puromycin
  Tag / fusion protein: myc (C terminal on backbone); FFKBP12 E31G, R71G, K105E (C terminal on backbone)
Growth in bacteria
  Bacterial resistance: Ampicillin, 100 μg/mL
  Growth temperature: 37°C
  Growth strain: Stbl3
  Copy number: High Copy
Gene/Insert
  Cloning method: Restriction Enzyme
  Sequencing primers: 5′ ctatagtgaatagagttagg
Terms and licenses: Academic/Nonprofit Terms; Industry Terms: Not Available to Industry
How to cite: pMA3174 was a gift from Mikhail Alexeyev & Troy Stevens (Addgene plasmid # 46880 ; http://n2t.net/addgene:46880 ; RRID:Addgene_46880)
