[The description below was written by a language model from this plasmid's Addgene catalogue record and pLannotate feature annotations shown in this document.]
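Description:
pMA3174 is an empty lentiviral backbone (6,990 bp, derived from the homemade vector pMA3211) designed to place a gene of interest under two independent layers of control: transcriptional, through a Tet-On responsive promoter, and post-translational, through a C-terminal destabilizing domain. It is propagated in bacteria as a high-copy plasmid using a ColE1/pUC-type origin and an ampicillin resistance gene (β-lactamase with its own promoter).

The viral portion has a chimeric arrangement in which a CMV enhancer/promoter drives a truncated HIV-1 5' LTR. This is followed by the Ψ packaging signal with adjoining gag sequence, the Rev response element for Rev-dependent nuclear export of the genomic RNA, and the cPPT/CTS. A fragment annotated as nef and a truncated LTR close the 3' end of the viral cassette.

Between these elements sits the TRE-Tight promoter (seven tet operators upstream of a minimal CMV promoter), then multiple cloning site fragments for restriction-enzyme insertion of a coding sequence. Downstream is the destabilization domain, an FKBP12 mutant (E31G, R71G, K105E per the record) optimized for C-terminal fusion. The catalogue entry also lists a C-terminal myc tag, which the feature table does not annotate separately. An in-frame insert is therefore transcribed only when a tetracycline-controlled transactivator and inducer are present; no transactivator is annotated on this plasmid, so it would have to be supplied separately. The resulting fusion protein is degraded unless stabilized by the Shield1 ligand. A downstream SV40 promoter drives puromycin N-acetyltransferase for selection of transduced mammalian cells. This design suits tightly regulated, low-leak expression of proteins such as toxic ones.
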