Features (pLannotate 1.2.2; 21 found; start..end, strand, type, name):
     16..68      -  misc_feature   bom (fragment): basis of mobility region from pBR322
    307..610     +  enhancer       CMV enhancer: human cytomegalovirus immediate early enhancer
    611..803     +  promoter       CMV promoter (fragment): human cytomegalovirus (CMV) immediate early promoter
    802..969     +  LTR            5' LTR (truncated) (fragment): truncated 5' long terminal repeat (LTR) from HIV-1
   1016..1141    +  misc_feature   HIV-1 Ψ: packaging signal of human immunodeficiency virus type 1
   1125..1461    +  CDS            HIV-1 gag (fragment): gag protein from human immunodeficiency virus 1; gag
   1638..1871    +  misc_feature   RRE: The Rev response element (RRE) of HIV-1 allows for Rev-dependent mRNA export from the nucleus to the cytoplasm.
   2248..2348    +  CDS            Rev (fragment): human immunodeficiency virus 1 (HIV-1) Rev protein; rev; enhances nuclear export of unspliced and incompletely spliced viral mRNAs
   2394..2511    +  misc_feature   cPPT/CTS: central polypurine tract and central termination sequence of HIV-1
   2597..2911    +  promoter       tight TRE promoter: Tet-responsive promoter PTight, consisting of seven tet operator sequences followed by the minimal CMV promoter
   2916..2969    +  misc_feature   MCS (fragment): pBluescript multiple cloning site
   2986..3021    +  misc_feature   MCS (fragment): pBluescript multiple cloning site
   3058..3380    +  CDS            DD-C (fragment): destabilization domain that can be stabilized by Shield1 in the ProteoTuner™ system FKBP12 mutant optimized for use as a C-terminal tag
   3396..3414    -  misc_feature   MCS (fragment): pBluescript multiple cloning site
   3428..3757    +  promoter       SV40 promoter: SV40 enhancer and early promoter
   3771..4370    +  CDS            PuroR: puromycin N-acetyltransferase; pac from Streptomyces alboniger; confers resistance to puromycin
   4470..4970    +  CDS            nef (fragment): NEF_HV1LA - Experimental evidence at protein level: Swiss-Prot protein existence level 1. Extracellular Nef protein targets CD4(+) T-lymphocytes for apoptosis by interacting with CXCR4 surface receptors. From Human immunodeficiency virus type 1 group M subtype B (isolate Lai) (HIV-1).
   4977..5157    +  LTR            5' LTR (truncated): truncated 5' long terminal repeat (LTR) from HIV-1
   5219..5807    -  rep_origin     ori: high-copy-number ColE1/pMB1/pBR322/pUC origin of replication
   5978..6838    -  CDS            AmpR: β-lactamase; bla; confers resistance to ampicillin, carbenicillin, and related antibiotics
   6839..6943    -  promoter       AmpR promoter: bla
>Addgene plasmid #46880 | pMA3174 | depositor full sequence | sequence record 66412 | pMA3174 sequence 6990 bps
GATCTCCCGATCCCCTATGGTGCACTCTCAGTACAATCTGCTCTGATGCCGCATAGTTAAGCCAGTATCT
GCTCCCTGCTTGTGTGTTGGAGGTCGCTGAGTAGTGCGCGAGCAAAATTTAAGCTACAACAAGGCAAGGC
TTGACCGACAATTGCATGAAGAATCTGCTTAGGGTTAGGCGTTTTGCGCTGCTTCGCGATGTACGGGCCA
GATATACGCGCGCGTTGACATTGATTATTGACTAGCTAGTTATTAATAGTAATCAATTACGGGGTCATTA
GTTCATAGCCCATATATGGAGTTCCGCGTTACATAACTTACGGTAAATGGCCCGCCTGGCTGACCGCCCA
ACGACCCCCGCCCATTGACGTCAATAATGACGTATGTTCCCATAGTAACGCCAATAGGGACTTTCCATTG
ACGTCAATGGGTGGAGTATTTACGGTAAACTGCCCACTTGGCAGTACATCAAGTGTATCATATGCCAAGT
ACGCCCCCTATTGACGTCAATGACGGTAAATGGCCCGCCTGGCATTATGCCCAGTACATGACCTTATGGG
ACTTTCCTACTTGGCAGTACATCTACGTATTAGTCATCGCTATTACCATGGTGATGCGGTTTTGGCAGTA
CATCAATGGGCGTGGATAGCGGTTTGACTCACGGGGATTTCCAAGTCTCCACCCCATTGACGTCAATGGG
AGTTTGTTTTGGCACCAAAATCAACGGGACTTTCCAAAATGTCGTAACAACTCCGCCCCATTGACGCAAA
TGGGCGGTAGGCGTGTACGGTGGGAGGTCTATAGACCAGATCTGAGCCTGGGAGCTCTCTGGCTAACTAG
GGAACCCACTGCTTAAGCCTCAATAAAGCTTGCCTTGAGTGCTTCAAGTAGTGTGTGCCCGTCTGTTGTG
TGACTCTGGTAACTAGAGATCCCTCAGACCCTTTTAGTCAGTGTGGAAAATCTCTAGCAGTGGCGCCCGA
ACAGGGACTTGAAAGCGAAAGGGAAACCAGAGGAGCTCTCTCGACGCAGGACTCGGCTTGCTGAAGCGCG
CACGGCAAGAGGCGAGGGGCGGCGACTGGTGAGTACGCCAAAAATTTTGACTAGCGGAGGCTAGAAGGAG
AGAGATGGGTGCGAGAGCGTCAGTATTAAGCGGGGGAGAATTAGATCGCGATGGGAAAAAATTCGGTTAA
GGCCAGGGGGAAAGAAAAAATATAAATAAACATATAGTATGGGCAAGCAGGGAGCTAGAACGATTCGCAG
TTAATCCTGGCCTGTTAGAAACATCAGAAGGCTGTAGACAAATACTGGGACAGCTACAACCATCCCTTCA
GACAGGATCAGAAGAACTTAGATCATTATATAATACAGTAGCAACCCTCTATTGTGTGCATCAAAGGATA
GAGATAAAAGACACCAAGGAAGCTTTAGACAAGATAGAGGAAGAGCAAAACAAAAGTAAGACCACCGCAC
AGCAAGCGGCCGGCCGCGCTGATCTTCAGACCTGGAGGAGGAGATATGAGGGACAATTGGAGAAGTGAAT
TATATAAATATAAAGTAGTAAAAATTGAACCATTAGGAGTAGCACCCACCAAGGCAAAGAGAAGAGTGGT
GCAGAGAGAAAAAAGAGCAGTGGGAATAGGAGCTTTGTTCCTTGGGTTCTTGGGAGCAGCAGGAAGCACT
ATGGGCGCAGCGTCAATGACGCTGACGGTACAGGCCAGACAATTATTGTCTGGTATAGTGCAGCAGCAGA
ACAATTTGCTGAGGGCTATTGAGGCGCAACAGCATCTGTTGCAACTCACAGTCTGGGGCATCAAGCAGCT
CCAGGCAAGAATCCTGGCTGTGGAAAGATACCTAAAGGATCAACAGCTCCTGGGGATTTGGGGTTGCTCT
GGAAAACTCATTTGCACCACTGCTGTGCCTTGGAATGCTAGTTGGAGTAATAAATCTCTGGAACAGATTT
GGAATCACACGACCTGGATGGAGTGGGACAGAGAAATTAACAATTACACAAGCTTAATACACTCCTTAAT
TGAAGAATCGCAAAACCAGCAAGAAAAGAATGAACAAGAATTATTGGAATTAGATAAATGGGCAAGTTTG
TGGAATTGGTTTAACATAACAAATTGGCTGTGGTATATAAAATTATTCATAATGATAGTAGGAGGCTTGG
TAGGTTTAAGAATAGTTTTTGCTGTACTTTCTATAGTGAATAGAGTTAGGCAGGGATATTCACCATTATC
GTTTCAGACCCACCTCCCAACCCCGAGGGGACCCGACAGGCCCGAAGGAATAGAAGAAGAAGGTGGAGAG
AGAGACAGAGACAGATCCATTCGATTAGTGAACGGATCGGCACTGCGTGCGCCAATTCGACAAATGGCAG
TATTCATCCACAATTTTAAAAGAAAAGGGGGGATTGGGGGGTACAGTGCAGGGGAAAGAATAGTAGACAT
AATAGCAACAGACATACAAACTAAAGAATTACAAAAACAAATTACAAAAATTCAAAATTTTCGGGTTTAT
TACAGGGACAGCAGAGATCCAGTTTGGTTAGTACCGGGCCGGCCCGCTCTAGCTAGACGTATTACCGCCA
GACCTCGAGTTTACTCCCTATCAGTGATAGAGAACGTATGTCGAGTTTACTCCCTATCAGTGATAGAGAA
CGATGTCGAGTTTACTCCCTATCAGTGATAGAGAACGTATGTCGAGTTTACTCCCTATCAGTGATAGAGA
ACGTATGTCGAGTTTACTCCCTATCAGTGATAGAGAACGTATGTCGAGTTTATCCCTATCAGTGATAGAG
AACGTATGTCGAGTTTACTCCCTATCAGTGATAGAGAACGTATGTCGAGGTAGGCGTGTACGGTGGGAGG
CCTATATAAGCAGAGCTCGTTTAGTGAACCGTCAGATCGCCTGGAGAATTCGATATCAAGCTTATCGATA
CCGTCGACCTCGAGGGGGGGCCCGGTACCGAGGACGCGTCAATTCGAGCTCCACCGCGGTGGCGGCCGCT
CTAGAACTAGTCCCGGGGAGCAGAAACTCATCAGCGAGGAGGACCTGGGAGTGCAGGTGGAAACCATCTC
CCCAGGAGACGGGCGCACCTTCCCCAAGCGCGGCCAGACCTGTGTGGTGCACTACACCGGGATGCTTGGA
GATGGAAAGAAAGTCGATTCCTCTCGGGACAGAAACAAGCCCTTTAAGTTTATGCTAGGCAAGCAGGAGG
TGATCCGAGGCTGGGAAGAAGGGGTTGCCCAGATGAGTGTGGGTCAGGGAGCCAAACTGACTATATCTCC
AGATTATGCCTATGGTGCCACTGGGCACCCAGGCATCATCCCACCACATGCCACTCTCGTCTTCGATGTG
GAGCTTCTGGAACTGGAATAAATGCAGGAATTGATGGCCGCCACCGCGGTGGAGGACCCTGTGGAATGTG
TGTCAGTTAGGGTGTGGAAAGTCCCCAGGCTCCCCAGCAGGCAGAAGTATGCAAAGCATGCATCTCAATT
AGTCAGCAACCAGGTGTGGAAAGTCCCCAGGCTCCCCAGCAGGCAGAAGTATGCAAAGCATGCATCTCAA
TTAGTCAGCAACCATAGTCCCGCCCCTAACTCCGCCCATCCCGCCCCTAACTCCGCCCAGTTCCGCCCAT
TCTCCGCCCCATGGCTGACTAATTTTTTTTATTTATGCAGAGGCCGAGGCCGCCTCGGCCTCTGAGCTAT
TCCAGAAGTAGTGAGGAGGCTTTTTTGGAGGCCTAGGCTTTTGCAAAAAGCTAGCTTACCATGACCGAGT
ACAAGCCCACGGTGCGCCTCGCCACCCGCGACGACGTCCCCAGGGCCGTACGCACCCTCGCCGCCGCGTT
CGCCGACTACCCCGCCACGCGCCACACCGTCGATCCGGACCGCCACATCGAGCGGGTCACCGAGCTGCAA
GAACTCTTCCTCACGCGCGTCGGGCTCGACATCGGCAAGGTGTGGGTCGCGGACGACGGCGCCGCGGTGG
CGGTCTGGACCACGCCGGAGAGCGTCGAAGCGGGGGCGGTGTTCGCCGAGATCGGCCCGCGCATGGCCGA
GTTGAGCGGTTCCCGGCTGGCCGCGCAGCAACAGATGGAAGGCCTCCTGGCGCCGCACCGGCCCAAGGAG
CCCGCGTGGTTCCTGGCCACCGTCGGCGTCTCGCCCGACCACCAGGGCAAGGGTCTGGGCAGCGCCGTCG
TGCTCCCCGGAGTGGAGGCGGCCGAGCGCGCCGGGGTGCCCGCCTTCCTGGAGACCTCCGCGCCCCGCAA
CCTCCCCTTCTACGAGCGGCTCGGCTTCACCGTCACCGCCGACGTCGAGGTGCCCGAAGGACCGCGCACC
TGGTGCATGACCCGCAAGCCCGGTGCCTGACGCCCGCCCCACGACCCGCAGCGCCCGACCGAAAGGAGCG
CACGACCCCATGCATCGATACCGTCAATTCGATTAAGTCGAGGGTCGATCGACCTCGATCGAGACCTAGA
AAAACATGGAGCAATCACAAGTAGCAATACAGCAGCTACCAATGCTGATTGTGCCTGGCTAGAAGCACAA
GAGGAGGAGGAGGTGGGTTTTCCAGTCACACCTCAGGTACCTTTAAGACCAATGACTTACAAGGCAGCTG
TAGATCTTAGCCACTTTTTAAAAGAAAAGGGGGGACTGGAAGGGCTAATTCACTCCCAACGAAGACAAGA
TATCCTTGATCTGTGGATCTACCACACACAAGGCTACTTCCCTGATTGGCAGAACTACACACCAGGGCCA
GGGATCAGATATCCACTGACCTTTGGATGGTGCTACAAGCTAGTACCAGTTGAGCAAGAGAAGGTAGAAG
AAGCCAATGAAGGAGAGAACACCCGCTTGTTACACCCTGTGAGCCTGCATGGGATGGATGACCCGGAGAG
AGAAGTATTAGAGTGGAGGTTTGACAGCCGCCTAGCATTTCATCACATGGCCCGAGAGCTGCATCCGGAC
TGTACTGGGTCTCTCTGGTTAGACCAGATCTGAGCCTGGGAGCTCTCTGGCTAACTAGGGAACCCACTGC
TTAAGCCTCAATAAAGCTTGCCTTGAGTGCTTCAAGTAGTGTGTGCCCGTCTGTTGTGTGACTCTGGTAA
CTAGAGATCCCTCAGACCCTTTTAGTCAGTGTGGAAAATCTCTAGCAGCATGTGAGCAAAAGGCCAGCAA
AAGGCCAGGAACCGTAAAAAGGCCGCGTTGCTGGCGTTTTTCCATAGGCTCCGCCCCCCTGACGAGCATC
ACAAAAATCGACGCTCAAGTCAGAGGTGGCGAAACCCGACAGGACTATAAAGATACCAGGCGTTTCCCCC
TGGAAGCTCCCTCGTGCGCTCTCCTGTTCCGACCCTGCCGCTTACCGGATACCTGTCCGCCTTTCTCCCT
TCGGGAAGCGTGGCGCTTTCTCATAGCTCACGCTGTAGGTATCTCAGTTCGGTGTAGGTCGTTCGCTCCA
AGCTGGGCTGTGTGCACGAACCCCCCGTTCAGCCCGACCGCTGCGCCTTATCCGGTAACTATCGTCTTGA
GTCCAACCCGGTAAGACACGACTTATCGCCACTGGCAGCAGCCACTGGTAACAGGATTAGCAGAGCGAGG
TATGTAGGCGGTGCTACAGAGTTCTTGAAGTGGTGGCCTAACTACGGCTACACTAGAAGAACAGTATTTG
GTATCTGCGCTCTGCTGAAGCCAGTTACCTTCGGAAAAAGAGTTGGTAGCTCTTGATCCGGCAAACAAAC
CACCGCTGGTAGCGGTGGTTTTTTTGTTTGCAAGCAGCAGATTACGCGCAGAAAAAAAGGATCTCAAGAA
GATCCTTTGATCTTTTCTACGGGGTCTGACGCTCAGTGGAACGAAAACTCACGTTAAGGGATTTTGGTCA
TGAGATTATCAAAAAGGATCTTCACCTAGATCCTTTTAAATTAAAAATGAAGTTTTAAATCAATCTAAAG
TATATATGAGTAAACTTGGTCTGACAGTTACCAATGCTTAATCAGTGAGGCACCTATCTCAGCGATCTGT
CTATTTCGTTCATCCATAGTTGCCTGACTCCCCGTCGTGTAGATAACTACGATACGGGAGGGCTTACCAT
CTGGCCCCAGTGCTGCAATGATACCGCGAGACCCACGCTCACCGGCTCCAGATTTATCAGCAATAAACCA
GCCAGCCGGAAGGGCCGAGCGCAGAAGTGGTCCTGCAACTTTATCCGCCTCCATCCAGTCTATTAATTGT
TGCCGGGAAGCTAGAGTAAGTAGTTCGCCAGTTAATAGTTTGCGCAACGTTGTTGCCATTGCTACAGGCA
TCGTGGTGTCACGCTCGTCGTTTGGTATGGCTTCATTCAGCTCCGGTTCCCAACGATCAAGGCGAGTTAC
ATGATCCCCCATGTTGTGCAAAAAAGCGGTTAGCTCCTTCGGTCCTCCGATCGTTGTCAGAAGTAAGTTG
GCCGCAGTGTTATCACTCATGGTTATGGCAGCACTGCATAATTCTCTTACTGTCATGCCATCCGTAAGAT
GCTTTTCTGTGACTGGTGAGTACTCAACCAAGTCATTCTGAGAATAGTGTATGCGGCGACCGAGTTGCTC
TTGCCCGGCGTCAATACGGGATAATACCGCGCCACATAGCAGAACTTTAAAAGTGCTCATCATTGGAAAA
CGTTCTTCGGGGCGAAAACTCTCAAGGATCTTACCGCTGTTGAGATCCAGTTCGATGTAACCCACTCGTG
CACCCAACTGATCTTCAGCATCTTTTACTTTCACCAGCGTTTCTGGGTGAGCAAAAACAGGAAGGCAAAA
TGCCGCAAAAAAGGGAATAAGGGCGACACGGAAATGTTGAATACTCATACTCTTCCTTTTTCAATATTAT
TGAAGCATTTATCAGGGTTATTGTCTCATGAGCGGATACATATTTGAATGTATTTAGAAAAATAAACAAA
TAGGGGTTCCGCGCACATTTCCCCGAAAAGTGCCACCTGACGTCGATCGACGGATCGGGA
