>Addgene plasmid #46880 | pMA3174 | addgene partial sequence | sequence record 68756 | puro-variant-R 5'-gtgggcttgtactcggtcat-3'
AAAAAGCCTCCTCACTACTTCTGGAATAGCTCAGAGGCCGAGGCGGCCTCGGCCTCTGCATAAATAAAAA
AAATTAGTCAGCCATGGGGCGGAGAATGGGCGGAACTGGGCGGAGTTAGGGGCGGGATGGGCGGAGTTAG
GGGCGGGACTATGGTTGCTGACTAATTGAGATGCATGCTTTGCATACTTCTGCCTGCTGGGGAGCCTGGG
GACTTTCCACACCTGGTTGCTGACTAATTGAGATGCATGCTTTGCATACTTCTGCCTGCTGGGGAGCCTG
GGGACTTTCCACACCCTAACTGACACACATTCCACAGGGTCCTCCACCGCGGTGGCGGCCATCAATTCCT
GCATTTATTCCAGTTCCAGAAGCTCCACATCGAAGACGAGAGTGGCATGTGGTGGGATGATGCCTGGGTG
CCCAGTGGCACCATAGGCATAATCTGGAGATATAGTCAGTTTGGCTCCCTGACCCACACTCATCTGGGCA
ACCCCTTCTTCCCAGCCTCGGATCACCTCCTGCTTGCCTAGCATAAACTTAAAGGGCTTGTTTCTGTCCC
GAGAGGAATCGACTTTCTTTCCATCTCCAAGCATCCCGGTGT
