>Addgene plasmid #46880 | pMA3174 | addgene partial sequence | sequence record 68758 | pCEP_fwd
AGCTTATCGATACCGTCGACCTCGAGGGGGGGCCCGGTACCGAGGACGCGTCAATTCGAGCTCCACCGCG
GTGGCGGCCGCTCTAGAACTAGTCCCGGGGAGCAGAAACTCATCAGCGAGGAGGACCTGGGAGTGCAGGT
GGAAACCATCTCCCCAGGAGACGGGCGCACCTTCCCCAAGCGCGGCCAGACCTGTGTGGTGCACTACACC
GGGATGCTTGGAGATGGAAAGAAAGTCGATTCCTCTCGGGACAGAAACAAGCCCTTTAAGTTTATGCTAG
GCAAGCAGGAGGTGATCCGAGGCTGGGAAGAAGGGGTTGCCCAGATGAGTGTGGGTCAGGGAGCCAAACT
GACTATATCTCCAGATTATGCCTATGGTGCCACTGGGCACCCAGGCATCATCCCACCACATGCCACTCTC
GTCTTCGATGTGGAGCTTCTGGAACTGGAATAAATGCAGGAATTGATGGCCGCCACCGCGGTGGAGGACC
CTGTGGAATGTGTGTCAGTTAGGGTGTGGAAAGTCCCCAGGCTCCCCAGCAGGCAGAAGTATGCAAAGCA
TGCATCTCAATTAGTCAGCAACCAGGTGTGGAAAGTCCCCAGGCTCCCCAGCAGGCAGAAGTATGCAAAG
CATGCATCTCAATTAGTCAGCAACCATAGTCCCGCCCCTAACTCCGCCCATCCCGCCCCTAACTCCGCCC
AGTTCCGCCCATTCTCCGCCCCATGGCTGACTAATTTTTTTTATTTATGC
